Addgene plasmid #245573: pICSL30071
Purpose: Level 0 Golden Gate part N-Terminal Tag with overhangs CCAT - AATG
Depositing lab: Mark Youles. Depositing organization: Sainsbury Laboratory, Norwich.
Backbone
  Vector backbone: pICSL01002_CP
  Backbone size w/o insert (bp): 2246
  Vector type: Synthetic Biology
Growth in bacteria
  Bacterial resistance: Spectinomycin, 50 μg/mL
  Growth temperature: 37°C
  Growth strain: DH5alpha
  Copy number: High Copy
Gene/Insert
  Gene/Insert name: N-Terminal tag 6HIS-AviTAG-MBP-C3 (Maltose Binding Protein)
  Species: Synthetic
  Insert size (bp): 1222
  Mutation: BsaI/BpiI sites removed by point-mutation
  Cloning method: Restriction Enzyme; 5′ cloning site BsaI (destroyed during cloning); 3′ cloning site BsaI (destroyed during cloning)
  Sequencing primers: 5′ TCACATGTTCTTTCCTGCG; 3′ GTCTCATGAGCGGATACATATTTGAATG
Terms and licenses: Academic/Nonprofit Terms; Industry Terms: Not Available to Industry
Depositor comments: Level 0 N-Terminal tag module used for GoldenGate assemblies using the MoClo overhang syntax
How to cite: pICSL30071 was a gift from Mark Youles (Addgene plasmid # 245573 ; http://n2t.net/addgene:245573 ; RRID:Addgene_245573)
