[The description below was written by a language model from this plasmid's Addgene catalogue record and pLannotate feature annotations shown in this document.]
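Description:
pICSL30071 is a Level 0 Golden Gate part plasmid built in the pICSL01002_CP backbone and intended for modular assembly using the MoClo overhang syntax. It is a small, high-copy synthetic-biology vector of about 3.5 kb, propagated in E. coli from a ColE1/pUC-type origin and selected with spectinomycin through the aadA adenylyltransferase gene. The annotated AmpR (bla) promoter lies upstream of aadA on the same strand and may contribute to its expression, though the record does not say so. The short gentamicin acetyltransferase, integrase and lacI fragments picked up by the automated annotation appear to be non-functional remnants around the resistance cassette and backbone rather than working parts.

The payload is a synthetic N-terminal tag module of roughly 1.2 kb, described as 6xHis-AviTag-MBP-C3. It combines a hexahistidine tag for metal-affinity purification and an AviTag, the standard substrate peptide for site-specific BirA biotinylation. These are followed by E. coli maltose binding protein lacking its signal sequence, so it stays cytosolic and serves as a solubility and amylose-affinity handle. The "C3" element presumably denotes a 3C protease cleavage site for tag removal, although the record does not define it. Only MBP is detected in the feature table; the shorter tags are not separately annotated. Internal BsaI and BpiI sites were removed by point mutation so the part is compatible with Type IIS assembly.

The module is released with CCAT and AATG overhangs, the N-terminal tag position in the syntax, so it can be joined between a promoter/5′UTR part and a coding sequence part when building a Level 1 transcription unit. The plasmid carries no promoter or terminator for the tag and is a cloning donor rather than an expression construct.
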