Features (pLannotate 1.2.2; 7 found; start..end, strand, type, name):
     97..1197    +  CDS            MBP: maltose binding protein from E. coli; malE (mutated); This version of the gene does not encode a signal sequence, so MBP will remain in the cytosol.
   1248..1297    -  CDS            lacI (fragment): lac repressor; lacI; The lac repressor binds to the lac operator to inhibit transcription in E. coli. This inhibition can be relieved by adding lactose or isopropyl-β-D-thiogalactopyranoside (IPTG).
   1480..2068    -  rep_origin     ori: high-copy-number ColE1/pMB1/pBR322/pUC origin of replication
   2242..3030    -  CDS            aadA: S3AD_ECOLX - Experimental evidence at protein level: Swiss-Prot protein existence level 1. Mediates bacterial resistance to the antibiotics streptomycin and spectinomycin. From Escherichia coli.
   3037..3093    -  CDS            GmR (fragment): gentamycin acetyltransferase; aacC1; confers resistance to gentamycin
   3181..3261    +  CDS            int (fragment): INT2_ECOLX - Protein inferred from homology: Swiss-Prot protein existence level 3. Putative integrase believed to be involved in the insertion of antibiotic resistance genes into plasmids and transposons. From Escherichia coli.
   3252..3356    -  promoter       AmpR promoter: bla
>Addgene plasmid #245573 | pICSL30071 | addgene full sequence | sequence record 495567 | Addgene NGS Result
GGTCTCACCATGGCACACCATCACCACCATCACAGCAGCGGTGGACTGAATGATATATTCGAGGCTCAGA
AGATTGAATACCACGAGAGCAGCGGCATGAAAATCGAAGAAGGTAAACTGGTAATCTGGATTAACGGCGA
TAAAGGCTATAACGGCCTCGCTGAAGTCGGTAAGAAATTCGAGAAAGATACCGGAATTAAAGTCACCGTT
GAGCATCCGGATAAACTGGAAGAGAAATTCCCACAGGTTGCGGCAACTGGCGATGGCCCTGACATTATCT
TCTGGGCACACGACCGCTTTGGTGGCTACGCTCAATCTGGCCTGTTGGCTGAAATCACCCCGGACAAAGC
GTTCCAGGACAAGCTGTATCCGTTTACCTGGGATGCCGTACGTTACAACGGCAAGCTGATTGCTTACCCG
ATCGCTGTTGAAGCGTTATCGCTGATTTATAACAAAGATCTGCTGCCGAACCCGCCAAAAACCTGGGAAG
AGATCCCGGCGCTGGATAAAGAACTGAAAGCGAAAGGTAAGAGCGCGCTGATGTTCAACCTGCAAGAACC
GTACTTCACCTGGCCGCTGATTGCTGCTGACGGGGGTTATGCGTTCAAGTATGAAAACGGCAAGTACGAC
ATTAAAGACGTGGGCGTGGATAACGCTGGCGCGAAAGCGGGTCTGACCTTCCTGGTTGACCTGATTAAAA
ACAAACACATGAATGCAGACACCGATTACTCCATCGCAGAAGCTGCCTTTAATAAAGGCGAAACAGCGAT
GACCATCAACGGCCCGTGGGCATGGTCCAACATCGACACCAGCAAAGTGAATTATGGTGTAACGGTACTG
CCGACCTTCAAGGGTCAACCATCCAAACCGTTCGTTGGCGTGCTGAGCGCAGGTATTAACGCCGCCAGTC
CGAACAAAGAGCTGGCAAAAGAGTTCCTCGAAAACTATCTGCTGACTGATGAAGGTCTGGAAGCGGTTAA
TAAAGACAAACCGCTGGGTGCCGTAGCGCTGAAGTCTTACGAGGAAGAGTTGGCGAAAGATCCACGTATT
GCCGCCACTATGGAAAACGCCCAGAAAGGTGAAATCATGCCGAACATCCCGCAGATGTCCGCTTTCTGGT
ATGCCGTGCGTACTGCGGTGATCAACGCCGCCAGCGGTCGTCAGACTGTCGATGAAGCCCTGAAAGACGC
GCAGACTAGCAGCGGTCTGGAAGTTCTGTTTCAGGGCCCAATGTGAGACCACGAGTGATTAATGAATCGG
CCAACGCGCGGGGAGAGGCGGTTTGCGTATTGGGCGCTCTTCCGCTTCCTCGCTCACTGACTCGCTGCGC
TCGGTCGTTCGGCTGCGGCGAGCGGTATCAGCTCACTCAAAGGCGGTAATACGGTTATCCACAGAATCAG
GGGATAACGCAGGAAAGAACATGTGAGCAAAAGGCCAGCAAAAGGCCAGGAACCGTAAAAAGGCCGCGTT
GCTGGCGTTTTTCCATAGGCTCCGCCCCCCTGACGAGCATCACAAAAATCGACGCTCAAGTCAGAGGTGG
CGAAACCCGACAGGACTATAAAGATACCAGGCGTTTCCCCCTGGAAGCTCCCTCGTGCGCTCTCCTGTTC
CGACCCTGCCGCTTACCGGATACCTGTCCGCCTTTCTCCCTTCGGGAAGCGTGGCGCTTTCTCATAGCTC
ACGCTGTAGGTATCTCAGTTCGGTGTAGGTCGTTCGCTCCAAGCTGGGCTGTGTGCACGAACCCCCCGTT
CAGCCCGACCGCTGCGCCTTATCCGGTAACTATCGTCTTGAGTCCAACCCGGTAAGACACGACTTATCGC
CACTGGCAGCAGCCACTGGTAACAGGATTAGCAGAGCGAGGTATGTAGGCGGTGCTACAGAGTTCTTGAA
GTGGTGGCCTAACTACGGCTACACTAGAAGAACAGTATTTGGTATCTGCGCTCTGCTGAAGCCAGTTACC
TTCGGAAAAAGAGTTGGTAGCTCTTGATCCGGCAAACAAACCACCGCTGGTAGCGGTGGTTTTTTTGTTT
GCAAGCAGCAGATTACGCGCAGAAAAAAAGGATCTCAAGAAGATCCTTTGATCTTTTCTACGGGGTCTGA
CGCTCAGTGGAACGAAAACTCACGTTAAGGGATTTTGGTCATGAGATTATCAAAAAGGATCTTCACCTAG
ATCCTTTTAAATTAAAAATGAAGTTTTAAATCAATCTAAAGTATATATGAGTAAACTTGGTCTGACAGTT
ATTTGCCGACTACCTTGGTGATCTCGCCTTTTACGTAATGGACAAATTCTTCCAACTGATCTGCGCGCGA
GGCCAAGCGATCTTCTTCTTGTCCAAGATAAGCCTGTCTAGCTTCAAGTATGACGGGCTGATACTGGGCC
GGCAGGCGCTCCATTGCCCAGTCGGCAGCGACATCCTTCGGCGCGATTTTGCCGGTTACTGCGCTGTACC
AAATGCGGGACAACGTAAGCACTACATTTCGCTCATCGCCAGCCCAGTCGGGCGGCGAGTTCCATAGCGT
TAAGGTTTCATTTAGCGCCTCAAATAGATCCTGTTCAGGAACCGGATCAAAGAGTTCCTCCGCCGCTGGA
CCTACCAAGGCAACGCTATGTTCTCTTGCTTTTGTCAGCAAGATAGCCAGATCAATGTCGATCGTGGCTG
GCTCGAAGATACCTGCAAGAATGTCATTGCGCTGCCATTCTCCAAATTGCAGTTCGCGCTTAGCTGGATA
ACGCCACGGAATGATGTCGTCGTGCACAACAATGGTGACTTCTACAGCGCGGAGAATCTCGCTCTCTCCA
GGGGAAGCCGAAGTTTCCAAAAGGTCGTTGATCAAAGCTCGCCGCGTTGTTTCATCAAGCCTTACGGTCA
CCGTAACCAGCAAATCAATATCGCTGTGTGGCTTCAGGCCGCCATCCACTGCGGAGCCGTACAAATGTAC
GGCCAGCAACGTCGGTTCGAGATGGCGCTCGATGACGCCAACTACCTCTGATAGTTGAGTCGATACTTCG
GCGATCACCGCTTCCCTCATGATGTTTAACTTTGTTTTAGGGCGACTGCCCTGCTGCGTAACATCGTTGC
TGCTCCATAACATCAAACATCGACCCACGGCGTAACGCGCTTGCTGCTTGGATGCCCGAGGCATAGACTG
TACCCCAAAAAAAAACAGTCATAACAAGCCATGAAAACCGCCACTGCGCCGTTACCACCGCTGCGTTCGG
TCAAGGTTCTGGACCAGTTGCGTGAGCGCATACTCTTCCTTTTTCAATATTATTGAAGCATTTATCAGGG
TTATTGTCTCATGAGCGGATACATATTTGAATGTATTTAGAAAAATAAACAAATAGGGGTTCCGCGCACA
TTTCCCCGAAAAGTGCCACCTGACGTCTAAGAAACCATTATTATCATGACATTAACCTATAAAAATAGGC
GTATCACGAGGCCCTTTCGTCCACTGAAGAGCCACTGT
